Addgene plasmid #176744: pZac2.1 gfaABC1D-Ezr-BioID2-HA
Purpose: Expresses Ezrin fused with BioID2 at the C-terminus in astrocytes
Depositing lab: Baljit Khakh. Depositing organization: University of California, Los Angeles (UCLA). Publication: Astrocyte-neuron subproteomes and obsessive-compulsive disorder mechanisms. Soto JS, Jami-Alahmadi Y, Chacon J, Moye SL, Diaz-Castro B, Wohlschlegel JA, Khakh BS. Nature. 2023 Apr;616(7958):764-773. doi: 10.1038/s41586-023-05927-7. Epub 2023 Apr 12. PubMed 37046092.
Backbone
  Vector backbone: PZac2.1
  Backbone manufacturer: Khakh lab
  Backbone size w/o insert (bp): 5109
  Total vector size (bp): 8595
  Vector type: Bacterial Expression, AAV
Growth in bacteria
  Bacterial resistance: Ampicillin, 100 μg/mL
  Growth temperature: 37°C
  Growth strain: NEB Stable
  Copy number: Unknown
Gene/Insert
  Gene/Insert name: Ezr-BioID2-BioID2-HA (alt name: Ezr-BioID2-HA)
  Species: M. musculus (mouse); Aquifex aeolicus
  Insert size (bp): 3486
  Promoter: gfaABC1D
  Tag / fusion protein: HA (C terminal on insert)
  Cloning method: Ligation Independent Cloning
  Sequencing primers: 5′ taatacgactcactatagg; 3′ gtggtttgtccaaactcatc
Resource information
  A portion of this plasmid was derived from a plasmid made by: Kyle Roux and Scott Soderling labs
Terms and licenses: Academic/Nonprofit Terms; Industry Terms: Not Available to Industry
How to cite: pZac2.1 gfaABC1D-Ezr-BioID2-HA was a gift from Baljit Khakh (Addgene plasmid # 176744 ; http://n2t.net/addgene:176744 ; RRID:Addgene_176744)
