[The description below was written by a language model from this plasmid's Addgene catalogue record and pLannotate feature annotations shown in this document.]
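Description:
pZac2.1 gfaABC1D-Ezr-BioID2-HA is an adeno-associated virus transfer plasmid built on the pZac2.1 backbone for astrocyte-targeted expression of a proximity-labelling fusion protein. It is propagated in E. coli through a high-copy ColE1/pUC-type origin with ampicillin selection (AmpR), and it also carries an f1 phage origin and remnants of the lac region (lacI and lacZα fragments, lac promoter and operator) left over from the cloning backbone. Two AAV2 inverted terminal repeats flank the expression cassette and define the segment that is replicated and packaged into AAV particles when helper functions are supplied in trans.

According to the catalogue, transcription is driven by gfaABC1D, a compact GFAP-derived promoter that restricts expression to astrocytes. The feature table does not annotate it, but an unannotated stretch between the left ITR and the chimeric β-globin/immunoglobulin intron is where it would be expected. After the intron and a short T7 promoter comes the ezrin coding sequence. The annotation tool matched it to human EZR, whereas the record lists mouse as the species. Ezrin is fused at its C-terminus to BioID2, the promiscuous biotin ligase from Aquifex aeolicus, followed by an HA epitope tag. These also fall in an unannotated gap upstream of the WPRE, which enhances transcript expression. An SV40 polyadenylation signal is annotated after the WPRE, on the reverse strand.

Because ezrin links the membrane to the cytoskeleton, the fusion should biotinylate proteins near ezrin in astrocytes, supporting subcompartment proteomics. The sequenced record is 7,635 nt, while the catalogue lists 8,595 bp, and the insert name hints at a possible BioID2 duplication. These discrepancies are unresolved by the record.
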