Features (pLannotate 1.2.2; 19 found; start..end, strand, type, name):
      2..94      +  CDS            lacI (fragment): lac repressor; lacI; The lac repressor binds to the lac operator to inhibit transcription in E. coli. This inhibition can be relieved by adding lactose or isopropyl-β-D-thiogalactopyranoside (IPTG).
    107..128     +  protein_bind   CAP binding site: CAP binding activates transcription in the presence of cAMP. E. coli catabolite activator protein
    143..173     +  promoter       lac promoter: promoter for the E. coli lac operon
    181..197     +  protein_bind   lac operator: The lac repressor binds to the lac operator to inhibit transcription in E. coli. This inhibition can be relieved by adding lactose or isopropyl-β-D-thiogalactopyranoside (IPTG). lac repressor encoded by lacI
    258..388     -  repeat_region  AAV2 ITR (fragment): inverted terminal repeat of adeno-associated virus serotype 2 inverted
   1239..1371    +  intron         chimeric intron: chimera between introns from human β-globin and immunoglobulin heavy chain genes
   1416..1434    +  promoter       T7 promoter: promoter for bacteriophage T7 RNA polymerase
   1440..1461    +  misc_feature   MCS (fragment): multiple cloning site
   1468..3225    +  CDS            EZR: EZRI_HUMAN - Also known as VIL2. Experimental evidence at protein level: Swiss-Prot protein existence level 1. Probably involved in connections of major cytoskeletal structures to the plasma membrane. In epithelial cells, required for the formation of microvilli and membrane ruffles on the apical pole. Along with PLEKHG6, required for normal macropinocytosis. From Homo sapiens (Human).
   3228..3254    +  misc_feature   MCS (fragment): multiple cloning site
   4023..4611    +  misc_feature   WPRE: woodchuck hepatitis virus posttranscriptional regulatory element
   4660..4781    -  polyA_signal   SV40 poly(A) signal: SV40 polyadenylation signal
   4804..4872    -  CDS            large T antigen (fragment): large T antigen from SV40 (simian virus 40)
   4943..5073    +  repeat_region  AAV2 ITR (fragment): inverted terminal repeat of adeno-associated virus serotype 2 inverted
   5087..5244    +  CDS            lacZα (fragment): LacZα fragment of β-galactosidase; lacZ fragment
   5249..5677    +  rep_origin     f1 ori (sequence partly withheld): f1 bacteriophage origin of replication; arrow indicates direction of (+) strand synthesis
   5730..5834    +  promoter       AmpR promoter: bla
   5835..6695    +  CDS            AmpR: β-lactamase; bla; confers resistance to ampicillin, carbenicillin, and related antibiotics
   6866..7454    +  rep_origin     ori: high-copy-number ColE1/pMB1/pBR322/pUC origin of replication
>Addgene plasmid #176744 | pZac2.1 gfaABC1D-Ezr-BioID2-HA | addgene full sequence | sequence record 357575 | Addgene NGS Result
AGCGCCCAATACGCAAACCGCCTCTCCCCGCGCGTTGGCCGATTCATTAATGCAGCTGGCACGACAGGTT
TCCCGACTGGAAAGCGGGCAGTGAGCGCAACGCAATTAATGTGAGTTAGCTCACTCATTAGGCACCCCAG
GCTTTACACTTTATGCTTCCGGCTCGTATGTTGTGTGGAATTGTGAGCGGATAACAATTTCACACAGGAA
ACAGCTATGACCATGATTACGCCAGATTTAATTAAGGCCTTAATTAGGCTGCGCGCTCGCTCGCTCACTG
AGGCCGCCCGGGCAAAGCCCGGGCGTCGGGCGACCTTTGGTCGCCCGGCCTCAGTGAGCGAGCGAGCGCG
CAGAGAGGGAGTGGCCAACTCCATCACTAGGGGTTCCTTGTAGTTAATGATTAACCCGCCATGCTACTTA
TCTACGTAGCCATGCTCTAGGAAGATCTAACATATCCTGGTGTGGAGTAGGGGACGCTGCTCTGACAGAG
GCTCGGGGGCCTGAGCTGGCTCTGTGAGCTGGGGAGGAGGCAGACAGCCAGGCCTTGTCTGCAAGCAGAC
CTGGCAGCATTGGGCTGGCCGCCCCCCAGGGCCTCCTCTTCATGCCCAGTGAATGACTCACCTTGGCACA
GACACAATGTTCGGGGTGGGCACAGTGCCTGCTTCCCGCCGCACCCCAGCCCCCCTCAAATGCCTTCCGA
GAAGCCCATTGAGCAGGGGGCTTGCATTGCACCCCAGCCTGACAGCCTGGCATCTTGGGATAAAAGCAGC
ACAGCCCCCTAGGGGCTGCCCTTGCTGTGTGGCGCCACCGGCGGTGGAGAACAAGGCTCTATTCAGCCTG
TGCCCAGGAAAGGGGATCAGGGGATGCCCAGGCATGGACAGTGGGTGGCAGGGGGGGAGAGGAGGGCTGT
CTGCTTCCCAGAAGTCCAAGGACACAAATGGGTGAGGGGAGAGCTCTCCCCATAGCTGGGCTGCGGCCCA
ACCCCACCCCCTCAGGCTATGCCAGGGGGTGTTGCCAGGGGCACCCGGGCATCGCCAGTCTAGCCCACTC
CTTCATAAAGCCCTCGCATCCCAGGAGCGAGCAGAGCCAGAGCAGGTTGGAGAGGAGACGCATCACCTCC
GCTGCTCGCAAGCTTTATTGCGGTAGTTTATCACAGTTAAATTGCTAACGCAGTCAGTGCTTCTGACACA
ACAGTCTCGAACTTAAGCTGCAGAAGTTGGTCGTGAGGCACTGGGCAGGTAAGTATCAAGGTTACAAGAC
AGGTTTAAGGAGACCAATAGAAACTGGGCTTGTCGAGACAGAGAAGACTCTTGCGTTTCTGATAGGCACC
TATTGGTCTTACTGACATCCACTTTGCCTTTCTCTCCACAGGTGTCCACTCCCAGTTCAATTACAGCTCT
TAAGGCTAGAGTACTTAATACGACTCACTATAGGCTAGCCTCGAGCTCAAGCTTCGAATTCACCACCATG
CCGAAACCAATCAATGTCCGAGTTACCACCATGGATGCAGAGCTGGAGTTTGCAATCCAGCCAAATACAA
CTGGAAAACAGCTTTTTGATCAGGTGGTAAAGACTATCGGCCTCCGGGAAGTGTGGTACTTTGGCCTCCA
CTATGTGGATAATAAAGGATTTCCTACCTGGCTGAAGCTGGATAAGAAGGTGTCTGCCCAGGAGGTCAGG
AAGGAGAATCCCCTCCAGTTCAAGTTCCGGGCCAAGTTCTACCCTGAAGATGTGGCTGAGGAGCTCATCC
AGGACATCACCCAGAAACTTTTCTTCCTCCAAGTGAAGGAAGGAATCCTTAGCGATGAGATCTACTGCCC
CCCTGAGACTGCCGTGCTCTTGGGGTCCTACGCTGTGCAGGCCAAGTTTGGGGACTACAACAAAGAAGTG
CACAAGTCTGGGTACCTCAGCTCTGAGCGGCTGATCCCTCAAAGAGTGATGGACCAGCACAAACTTACCA
GGGACCAGTGGGAGGACCGGATCCAGGTGTGGCATGCGGAACACCGTGGGATGCTCAAAGATAATGCTAT
GTTGGAATACCTGAAGATTGCTCAGGACCTGGAAATGTATGGAATCAACTATTTCGAGATAAAAAACAAG
AAAGGAACAGACCTTTGGCTTGGAGTTGATGCCCTTGGACTGAATATTTATGAGAAAGATGATAAGTTAA
CCCCAAAGATTGGCTTTCCTTGGAGTGAAATCAGGAACATCTCTTTCAATGACAAAAAGTTTGTCATTAA
ACCCATCGACAAGAAGGCACCTGACTTTGTGTTTTATGCCCCACGTCTGAGAATCAACAAGCGGATCCTG
CAGCTCTGCATGGGCAACCATGAGTTGTATATGCGCCGCAGGAAGCCTGACACCATCGAGGTGCAGCAGA
TGAAGGCCCAGGCCCGGGAGGAGAAGCATCAGAAGCAGCTGGAGCGGCAACAGCTGGAAACAGAGAAGAA
AAGGAGAGAAACCGTGGAGAGAGAGAAAGAGCAGATGATGCGCGAGAAGGAGGAGTTGATGCTGCGGCTG
CAGGACTATGAGGAGAAGACAAAGAAGGCAGAGAGAGAGCTCTCGGAGCAGATTCAGAGGGCCCTGCAGC
TGGAGGAGGAGAGGAAGCGGGCACAGGAGGAGGCCGAGCGCCTAGAGGCTGACCGTATGGCTGCACTGCG
GGCTAAGGAGGAGCTGGAGAGACAGGCGGTGGATCAGATAAAGAGCCAGGAGCAGCTGGCTGCGGAGCTT
GCAGAATACACTGCCAAGATTGCCCTCCTGGAAGAGGCGCGGAGGCGCAAGGAGGATGAAGTTGAAGAGT
GGCAGCACAGGGCCAAAGAAGCCCAGGATGACCTGGTGAAGACCAAGGAGGAGCTGCACCTGGTGATGAC
AGCACCCCCGCCCCCACCACCCCCCGTGTACGAGCCGGTGAGCTACCATGTCCAGGAGAGCTTGCAGGAT
GAGGGCGCAGAGCCCACGGGCTACAGCGCGGAGCTGTCTAGTGAGGGCATCCGGGATGACCGCAATGAGG
AGAAGCGCATCACTGAGGCAGAGAAGAACGAGCGTGTGCAGCGGCAGCTGCTGACGCTGAGCAGCGAGCT
GTCCCAGGCCCGAGATGAGAATAAGAGGACCCACAATGACATCATCCACAACGAGAACATGAGGCAAGGC
CGGGACAAGTACAAGACGCTGCGGCAGATCCGGCAGGGCAACACCAAGCAGCGCATCGACGAGTTCGAGG
CCCTGTCGTCGACGGTACCGCGGGCCCGGGATCCACCGGAAATGTTCAAAAATCTTATTTGGCTGAAGGA
AGTTGATAGCACCCAGGAGCGGCTTAAGGAATGGAATGTCTCCTATGGCACTGCACTCGTCGCCGATAGA
CAGACCAAAGGTAGAGGCGGTCTCGGACGGAAGTGGTTGAGTCAGGAGGGCGGTCTTTACTTCTCTTTCT
TGTTGAATCCAAAAGAGTTTGAAAATTTGTTGCAACTTCCACTGGTCTTGGGACTCTCCGTGAGCGAGGC
ACTCGAAGAGATTACAGAGATACCATTTAGTCTGAAGTGGCCCAACGACGTTTATTTTCAGGAGAAAAAG
GTTTCAGGGGTCCTTTGTGAGCTCAGTAAGGACAAGCTGATAGTGGGAATCGGTATAAACGTGAATCAAA
GAGAGATCCCTGAAGAGATCAAGGATCGGGCCACAACACTTTATGAAATCACTGGAAAGGATTGGGACAG
AAAGGAGGTCTTGCTGAAGGTTCTCAAGCGAATTTCCGAAAATCTCAAGAAATTTAAGGAAAAATCCTTT
AAAGAGTTCAAAGGAAAAATTGAGTCAAAGATGTTGTACCTTGGAGAGGAGGTTAAACTCTTGGGAGAAG
GCAAGATTACCGGGAAACTTGTGGGCCTGAGTGAAAAGGGCGGTGCTTTGATACTTACAGAGGAAGGCAT
AAAGGAGATACTGTCCGGCGAATTTAGCTTGCGACGGTCAGCTAGCGCTTACCCTTACGATGTACCGGAT
TACGCATAGCCGGTATCATCAAGCTTATCGATAATCAACCTCTGGATTACAAAATTTGTGAAAGATTGAC
TGGTATTCTTAACTATGTTGCTCCTTTTACGCTATGTGGATACGCTGCTTTAATGCCTTTGTATCATGCT
ATTGCTTCCCGTATGGCTTTCATTTTCTCCTCCTTGTATAAATCCTGGTTGCTGTCTCTTTATGAGGAGT
TGTGGCCCGTTGTCAGGCAACGTGGCGTGGTGTGCACTGTGTTTGCTGACGCAACCCCCACTGGTTGGGG
CATTGCCACCACCTGTCAGCTCCTTTCCGGGACTTTCGCTTTCCCCCTCCCTATTGCCACGGCGGAACTC
ATCGCCGCCTGCCTTGCCCGCTGCTGGACAGGGGCTCGGCTGTTGGGCACTGACAATTCCGTGGTGTTGT
CGGGGAAATCATCGTCCTTTCCTTGGCTGCTCGCCTATGTTGCCACCTGGATTCTGCGCGGGACGTCCTT
CTGCTACGTCCCTTCGGCCCTCAATCCAGCGGACCTTCCTTCCCGCGGCCTGCTGCCGGCTCTGCGGCCT
CTTCCGCGTCTTCGCCTTCGCCCTCAGACGAGTCGGATCTCCCTTTGGGCCGCCTCCCCGCATCGATACC
TCTAGAGTCGACCCGGGCGGCCGCTTCGAGCAGACATGATAAGATACATTGATGAGTTTGGACAAACCAC
AACTAGAATGCAGTGAAAAAAATGCTTTATTTGTGAAATTTGTGATGCTATTGCTTTATTTGTAACCATT
ATAAGCTGCAATAAACAAGTTAACAACAACAATTGCATTCATTTTATGTTTCAGGTTCAGGGGGAGATGT
GGGAGGTTTTTTAAAGCAAGTAAAACCTCTACAAATGTGGTAAAATCGATAAGGATCTTCCTAGAGCATG
GCTACGTAGATAAGTAGCATGGCGGGTTAATCATTAACTACAAGGAACCCCTAGTGATGGAGTTGGCCAC
TCCCTCTCTGCGCGCTCGCTCGCTCACTGAGGCCGGGCGACCAAAGGTCGCCCGACGCCCGGGCTTTGCC
CGGGCGGCCTCAGTGAGCGAGCGAGCGCGCAGCCTTAATTAACCTAATTCACTGGCCGTCGTTTTACAAC
GTCGTGACTGGGAAAACCCTGGCGTTACCCAACTTAATCGCCTTGCAGCACATCCCCCTTTCGCCAGCTG
GCGTAATAGCGAAGAGGCCCGCACCGATCGCCCTTCCCAACAGTTGCGCAGCCTGAATGGCGAATGGG
[124 nt withheld, positions 5249-5372]
C
[91 nt withheld, positions 5374-5464]
A
[49 nt withheld, positions 5466-5514]
CCTTTGACGTTGGAGTCCACGTTCTTT
[37 nt withheld, positions 5542-5578]
ACCCTATCTCGGTCTATTCTTTTGATTTATAAGGGATTTTGCCGATTTCGGCCTATTGGTTAAAAAATGA
GCTGATTTAACAAAAATTTAACGCGAATTTTAACAAAATATTAACGCTTACAATTTAGGTGGCACTTTTC
GGGGAAATGTGCGCGGAACCCCTATTTGTTTATTTTTCTAAATACATTCAAATATGTATCCGCTCATGAG
ACAATAACCCTGATAAATGCTTCAATAATATTGAAAAAGGAAGAGTATGAGTATTCAACATTTCCGTGTC
GCCCTTATTCCCTTTTTTGCGGCATTTTGCCTTCCTGTTTTTGCTCACCCAGAAACGCTGGTGAAAGTAA
AAGATGCTGAAGATCAGTTGGGTGCACGAGTGGGTTACATCGAACTGGATCTCAACAGCGGTAAGATCCT
TGAGAGTTTTCGCCCCGAAGAACGTTTTCCAATGATGAGCACTTTTAAAGTTCTGCTATGTGGCGCGGTA
TTATCCCGTATTGACGCCGGGCAAGAGCAACTCGGTCGCCGCATACACTATTCTCAGAATGACTTGGTTG
AGTACTCACCAGTCACAGAAAAGCATCTTACGGATGGCATGACAGTAAGAGAATTATGCAGTGCTGCCAT
AACCATGAGTGATAACACTGCGGCCAACTTACTTCTGACAACGATCGGAGGACCGAAGGAGCTAACCGCT
TTTTTGCACAACATGGGGGATCATGTAACTCGCCTTGATCGTTGGGAACCGGAGCTGAATGAAGCCATAC
CAAACGACGAGCGTGACACCACGATGCCTGTAGCAATGGCAACAACGTTGCGCAAACTATTAACTGGCGA
ACTACTTACTCTAGCTTCCCGGCAACAATTAATAGACTGGATGGAGGCGGATAAAGTTGCAGGACCACTT
CTGCGCTCGGCCCTTCCGGCTGGCTGGTTTATTGCTGATAAATCTGGAGCCGGTGAGCGTGGGTCTCGCG
GTATCATTGCAGCACTGGGGCCAGATGGTAAGCCCTCCCGTATCGTAGTTATCTACACGACGGGGAGTCA
GGCAACTATGGATGAACGAAATAGACAGATCGCTGAGATAGGTGCCTCACTGATTAAGCATTGGTAACTG
TCAGACCAAGTTTACTCATATATACTTTAGATTGATTTAAAACTTCATTTTTAATTTAAAAGGATCTAGG
TGAAGATCCTTTTTGATAATCTCATGACCAAAATCCCTTAACGTGAGTTTTCGTTCCACTGAGCGTCAGA
CCCCGTAGAAAAGATCAAAGGATCTTCTTGAGATCCTTTTTTTCTGCGCGTAATCTGCTGCTTGCAAACA
AAAAAACCACCGCTACCAGCGGTGGTTTGTTTGCCGGATCAAGAGCTACCAACTCTTTTTCCGAAGGTAA
CTGGCTTCAGCAGAGCGCAGATACCAAATACTGTTCTTCTAGTGTAGCCGTAGTTAGGCCACCACTTCAA
GAACTCTGTAGCACCGCCTACATACCTCGCTCTGCTAATCCTGTTACCAGTGGCTGCTGCCAGTGGCGAT
AAGTCGTGTCTTACCGGGTTGGACTCAAGACGATAGTTACCGGATAAGGCGCAGCGGTCGGGCTGAACGG
GGGGTTCGTGCACACAGCCCAGCTTGGAGCGAACGACCTACACCGAACTGAGATACCTACAGCGTGAGCT
ATGAGAAAGCGCCACGCTTCCCGAAGGGAGAAAGGCGGACAGGTATCCGGTAAGCGGCAGGGTCGGAACA
GGAGAGCGCACGAGGGAGCTTCCAGGGGGAAACGCCTGGTATCTTTATAGTCCTGTCGGGTTTCGCCACC
TCTGACTTGAGCGTCGATTTTTGTGATGCTCGTCAGGGGGGCGGAGCCTATGGAAAAACGCCAGCAACGC
GGCCTTTTTACGGTTCCTGGCCTTTTGCTGGCCTTTTGCTCACATGTTCTTTCCTGCGTTATCCCCTGAT
TCTGTGGATAACCGTATTACCGCCTTTGAGTGAGCTGATACCGCTCGCCGCAGCCGAACGACCGAGCGCA
GCGAGTCAGTGAGCGAGGAAGCGGAAG
